>Addgene plasmid #164867 | pLsCas13a-gRNA-3 | addgene full sequence | sequence record 325302 | Addgene NGS Result
ATCGATGCATTTGACAGCTAGCTCAGTCCTAGGTATAATGCTAGCGCTAGCGAATTCGAGCTCGGTACCA
AGACGTCAACTCGACCCTGATATAGACCACCCCAATATCGAAGGGGACTAAAACCCTCGATGTTGTGGCG
GATCTTGAAGTTCACCGATATAGACCACCCCAATATCGAAGGGGACTAAAACAAGCTTGGCTGTTTTGGC
GGATGAGAGAAGATTTTCAGCCTGATACAGATTAAATCAGAACGCAGAAGCGGTCTGATAAAACAGAATT
TGCCTGGCGGCAGTAGCGCGGTGGTCCCACCTGACCCCATGCCGAACTCAGAAGTGAAACGCCGTAGCGC
CGATGGTAGTGTGGGGTCTCCCCATGCGAGAGTAGGGAACTGCCAGGCATCAAATAAAACGAAAGGCTCA
GTCGAAAGACTGGGCCTTTCGTTTTATCTGTTGTTTGTCGGTGAACGCTCTCCTGAGTAGGACAAATCCG
CCGGGAGCGGATTTGAACGTTGCGAAGCAACGGCCCGGAGGGTGGCGGGCAGGACGCCCGCCATAAACTG
CCAGGCATCAAATTAAGCAGAAGGCCATCCTGACGGATGGCCTTTTTGCGTTTCTACAAACTCTTTTGTT
TATTTTTCTAAATACATTCAAATATGTATCCGCTCATGAGACAATAACCCTGATAAATGCTTCAATAATA
TTGAAAAAGGAAGAGTATGAGTATTCAACATTTCCGTGTCGCCCTTATTCCCTTTTTTGCGGCATTTTGC
CTTCCTGTTTTTGCTCACCCAGAAACGCTGGTGAAAGTAAAAGATGCTGAAGATCAGTTGGGTGCACGAG
TGGGTTACATCGAACTGGATCTCAACAGCGGTAAGATCCTTGAGAGTTTTCGCCCCGAAGAACGTTTTCC
AATGATGAGCACTTTTAAAGTTCTGCTATGTGGCGCGGTATTATCCCGTGTTGACGCCGGGCAAGAGCAA
CTCGGTCGCCGCATACACTATTCTCAGAATGACTTGGTTGAGTACTCACCAGTCACAGAAAAGCATCTTA
CGGATGGCATGACAGTAAGAGAATTATGCAGTGCTGCCATAACCATGAGTGATAACACTGCGGCCAACTT
ACTTCTGACAACGATCGGAGGACCGAAGGAGCTAACCGCTTTTTTGCACAACATGGGGGATCATGTAACT
CGCCTTGATCGTTGGGAACCGGAGCTGAATGAAGCCATACCAAACGACGAGCGTGACACCACGATGCCTG
CAGCAATGGCAACAACGTTGCGCAAACTATTAACTGGCGAACTACTTACTCTAGCTTCCCGGCAACAATT
AATAGACTGGATGGAGGCGGATAAAGTTGCAGGACCACTTCTGCGCTCGGCCCTTCCGGCTGGCTGGTTT
ATTGCTGATAAATCTGGAGCCGGTGAGCGTGGGTCTCGCGGTATCATTGCAGCACTGGGGCCAGATGGTA
AGCCCTCCCGTATCGTAGTTATCTACACGACGGGGAGTCAGGCAACTATGGATGAACGAAATAGACAGAT
CGCTGAGATAGGTGCCTCACTGATTAAGCATTGGTAACTGTCAGACCAAGTTTACTCATATATACTTTAG
ATTGATT
[125 nt withheld, positions 1618-1742]
C
[141 nt withheld, positions 1744-1884]
CCTTTGACGTTGGAGTCCACGTTCTTT
[37 nt withheld, positions 1912-1948]
ACCCTATCTCGGGCTATTCTTTTGATTTATAAGGGATTTTGCCGATTTCGGCCTATTGGTTAAAAAATGA
GCTGATTTAACAAAAATTTAACGCGAATTTTAACAAAATATTAACGTTTACAATTTAAAAGGATCTAGGT
GAAGATCCTTTTTGATAATCTCATGACCAAAATCCCTTAACGTGAGTTTTCGTTCCACTGAGCGTCAGAC
CCCGTAGAAAAGATCAAAGGATCTTCTTGAGATCCTTTTTTTCTGCGCGTAATCTGCTGCTTGCAAACAA
AAAAACCACCGCTACCAGCGGTGGTTTGTTTGCCGGATCAAGAGCTACCAACTCTTTTTCCGAAGGTAAC
TGGCTTCAGCAGAGCGCAGATACCAAATACTGTCCTTCTAGTGTAGCCGTAGTTAGGCCACCACTTCAAG
AACTCTGTAGCACCGCCTACATACCTCGCTCTGCTAATCCTGTTACCAGTGGCTGCTGCCAGTGGCGATA
AGTCGTGTCTTACCGGGTTGGACTCAAGACGATAGTTACCGGATAAGGCGCAGCGGTCGGGCTGAACGGG
GGGTTCGTGCACACAGCCCAGCTTGGAGCGAACGACCTACACCGAACTGAGATACCTACAGCGTGAGCTA
TGAGAAAGCGCCACGCTTCCCGAAGGGAGAAAGGCGGACAGGTATCCGGTAAGCGGCAGGGTCGGAACAG
GAGAGCGCACGAGGGAGCTTCCAGGGGGAAACGCCTGGTATCTTTATAGTCCTGTCGGGTTTCGCCACCT
CTGACTTGAGCGTCGATTTTTGTGATGCTCGTCAGGGGGGCGGAGCCTATGGAAAAACGCCAGCAACGCG
GCCTTTTTACGGTTCCTGGCCTTTTGCTGGCCTTTTGCTCACATGTTCTTTCCTGCGTTATCCCCTGATT
CTGTGGATAACCGTATTACCGCCTTTGAGTGAGCTGATACCGCTCGCCGCAGCCGAACGACCGAGCGCAG
CGAGTCAGTGAGCGAGGAAGCGGAAGAGCGCCTGATGCGGTATTTTCTCCTTACGCATCTGTGCGGTATT
TCACACCGCATATGGTGCACTCTCAGTACAATCTGCTCTGATGCCGCATAGTTAAGCCAGTATACACTCC
GCTATCGCTACGTGACTGGGTCATGGCTGCGCCCCGACACCCGCCAACACCCGCTGACGCGCCCTGACGG
GCTTGTCTGCTCCCGGCATCCGCTTACAGACAAGCTGTGACGGTCTCCGGGAGCTGCATGTGTCAGAGGT
TTTCACCGTCATCACCGAAACGCGCGAGGCAGAAGGAGATGGCGCCCAACAGTCCCCCGGCCACGGGGCC
TGCCACCATACCCACGCCGAAACAAGCGCTCATGAGCCCGAAGTGGCGAGCCCGATCTTCCCCATCGGTG
ATGTCGGCGATATAGGCGCCAGCAACCGCACCTGTGGCGCCGGTGATGCCGGCCACGATGCGTCCGGCGT
AGAGGATCTGCTCATGTTTGACAGCTTATC
Features (pLannotate 1.2.2; 14 found; start..end, strand, type, name):
     11..45      +  promoter       J23119 promoter: bacterial promoter (Registry of Standard Biological Parts BBa J23119)
     52..69      +  misc_feature   MCS (fragment): pUC18/19 multiple cloning site
    125..152     -  CDS            VC155 (fragment): C-terminal fragment of mVenus for use in bimolecular fluorescence complementation (BiFC) (Kodama and Hu, 2010)
    282..397     +  ncRNA          5S rRNA: Accession: RF00001 - 5S ribosomal RNA
    401..487     +  terminator     rrnB T1 terminator: Escherichia coli rrnB; transcription terminator T1 from the E. coli rrnB gene
    579..606     +  terminator     rrnB T2 terminator: transcription terminator T2 from the E. coli rrnB gene
    625..716     +  promoter       AmpR promoter: bla
    717..1577    +  CDS            AmpR: β-lactamase; bla; confers resistance to ampicillin, carbenicillin, and related antibiotics
   1619..1999    +  rep_origin     M13 ori (sequence partly withheld): M13 bacteriophage origin of replication; arrow indicates direction of (+) strand synthesis
   2185..2773    +  rep_origin     ori: high-copy-number ColE1/pMB1/pBR322/pUC origin of replication
   2959..3099    -  misc_feature   bom: basis of mobility region from pBR322
   3201..3240    -  CDS            rop (fragment): Rop protein, which maintains plasmids at low copy number; rop
   3241..3426    -  CDS            TcR (fragment): tetracycline efflux protein; tet; confers resistance to tetracycline
   3436..6       +  promoter       tet promoter (fragment) (across the origin): E. coli promoter for tetracycline efflux protein gene
