[The description below was written by a language model from this plasmid's Addgene catalogue record and pLannotate feature annotations shown in this document.]
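Description:
pLsCas13a-gRNA-3 is a small bacterial CRISPR guide-expression plasmid of about 3.4 kb, built on the pBAD18 backbone with the arabinose-inducible cassette removed and replaced by a single-spacer CRISPR array. It is maintained in E. coli through a high-copy ColE1/pMB1-type origin and selected with ampicillin via the bla (AmpR) gene and its native promoter. The backbone also carries an M13 phage origin, which allows single-stranded DNA production, plus the pBR322 bom region and short remnants of rop, the tetracycline resistance gene and the tet promoter. These remnants are annotated only as fragments and are presumably non-functional leftovers.

The payload is a CRISPR array for the Cas13a nuclease of Leptotrichia shahii, carrying one spacer (designated #3) designed to be complementary to the deGFP mRNA. It is transcribed constitutively from the strong synthetic J23119 promoter, and the spacer was inserted through BsmBI sites that were destroyed during cloning. The short reverse-strand hit to an mVenus fragment just downstream of the promoter most likely reflects the GFP-derived spacer rather than any real coding sequence. Transcription ends in the rrnB region that follows, which includes a 5S rRNA segment and the T1 and T2 terminators. The plasmid does not encode Cas13a, so the nuclease must be supplied from a separate construct.

The associated publication indicates the plasmid is used together with LsCas13a and a deGFP reporter to characterise RNA-targeting activity, particularly in cell-free transcription-translation reactions, where loss of deGFP signal reports guide-directed targeting.
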