Addgene plasmid #164867: pLsCas13a-gRNA-3
Purpose: Constitutive expression of single-spacer CRISPR array with spacer #3 targeting deGFP mRNA for LsCas13a in bacteria.
Depositing lab: Chase Beisel. Depositing organization: Helmholtz-Zentrum fuer Infektionsforschung (HZI). Publication: Rapidly Characterizing CRISPR-Cas13 Nucleases Using Cell-Free Transcription-Translation Systems. Wandera KG, Beisel CL. Methods Mol Biol. 2022;2404:135-153. doi: 10.1007/978-1-0716-1851-6_7. PubMed 34694607.
Backbone
  Vector backbone: pBAD18
  Backbone size w/o insert (bp): 3267
  Total vector size (bp): 3449
  Modifications to backbone: Arabinose cassette exchanged by single-spacer array
  Vector type: Bacterial Expression, CRISPR
Growth in bacteria
  Bacterial resistance: Ampicillin, 100 μg/mL
  Growth temperature: 37°C
  Growth strain: DH5alpha
  Copy number: High Copy
Gene/Insert
  Gene/Insert name: LsCas13a-gRNA-3
  gRNA/shRNA sequence: CCTCGATGTTGTGGCGGATCTTGAAGTTCACC
  Species: Leptotrichia shahii
  Promoter: J23119
  Cloning method: Restriction Enzyme; 5′ cloning site BsmBI (destroyed during cloning); 3′ cloning site BsmBI (destroyed during cloning)
  Sequencing primers: 5′ ATCTTCCCCATCGGTGATGTC
Terms and licenses: Academic/Nonprofit Terms; Industry Terms: Not Available to Industry
Depositor comments: Spacer sequence is designed to target the mRNA of deGFP.
How to cite: pLsCas13a-gRNA-3 was a gift from Chase Beisel (Addgene plasmid # 164867 ; http://n2t.net/addgene:164867 ; RRID:Addgene_164867)
